>Addgene plasmid #28111 | PP-CDPK6 (3MSE) | depositor partial sequence | sequence record 13311 | Author sequence
ATTAGCCCGAACGTGCTGAACAACATGAAATCATATATGAAACACTCTAATATCCGCAATATTATTATCA
ACATTATGGCGCATGAACTGTCCGTGATTAATAATCATATTAAATACATTAACGAGCTGTTTTACAAACT
GGACACCAACCACAACGGTAGCCTGAGCCATCGCGAAATTTATACCGTGCTGGCAAGCGTAGGTATTAAA
AAGTGGGACATTAATCGTATCCTGCAGGCCCTGGATATCAATGATCGCGGAAACATTACCTATACCGAAT
TCATGGCGGGTTGTTATCGTTGGAAAAACATTGAATCCACGTTTCTGAAGGCCGCATTCAACAAAATTGA
TAAAGACGAAGATGGGTATATTTCAAAATCCGATATTGTTAGCCTGGTGCATGACAAGGTGCTGGATAAC
AATGATATTGACAACTTTTTCCTGTCCGTTCATAGTATCAAAAAAGGTATTCCACGTGAACACATTATTA
ACAAAATTAGCTTTCAAGAATTTAAGGATTACATGCTGTCGACCTTT
