>Addgene plasmid #28111 | PP-CDPK6 (3MSE) | addgene partial sequence | sequence record 34435 | 28111 with T7
ATTTTGTTTAACTTTAAGAAGGAGATATACCATGCATCATCATCATCATCACAGCAGCGGCAGAGAAAAC
TTGTATTTCCAGGGCATTAGCCCGAACGTGCTGAACAACATGAAATCATATATGAAACACTCTAATATCC
GCAATATTATTATCAACATTATGGCGCATGAACTGTCCGTGATTAATAATCATATTAAATACATTAACGA
GCTGTTTTACAAACTGGACACCAACCACAACGGTAGCCTGAGCCATCGCGAAATTTATACCGTGCTGGCA
AGCGTAGGTATTAAAAAGTGGGACATTAATCGTATCCTGCAGGCCCTGGATATCAATGATCGCGGAAACA
TTACCTATACCGAATTCATGGCGGGTTGTTATCGTTGGAAAAACATTGAATCCACGTTTCTGAAGGCCGC
ATTCAACAAAATTGATAAAGACGAAGATGGGTATATTTCAAAATCCGATATTGTTAGCCTGGTGCATGAC
AAGGTGCTGGATAACAATGATATTGACAACTTTTTCCTGTCCGTTCATAGTATCAAAAAAGGTATTCCAC
GTGAACACATTATTAACAAAATTAGCTTTCAAGAATTTAAGGATTACATGCTGTCGACCTTTTGATGACG
AAGCTTGCGGCCGCACTCGAGGATCCGGCTGCTAACAAAGCCCGAAAGGAAGCTGAGTTGGCTGCTGCCA
CCGCTGAGCAATAACTAGCATAACCCCTTGGGGCCTCTAAACGGGTCTTGAGGGGTTTTTTGCTGAAAGG
AGGAACTATATCCGGATATCCCGCAAGAGGCCCGGCAGTACCGGCATAACCAAGCCTATGCCTACAGCAT
