[The description below was written by a language model from this plasmid's Addgene catalogue record.]
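Description:
PP-CDPK6 (3MSE) is a bacterial expression plasmid built on pET15-MHL, a pET-type backbone from a structural genomics consortium, and was made to produce a fragment of a Plasmodium falciparum protein for structure determination. It is propagated in E. coli under ampicillin selection and is recorded as low copy. The record does not list the origin of replication or the promoter. The use of T7 and T7-terminator sequencing primers flanking the insert is consistent with the T7 promoter/terminator expression cassette typical of pET vectors, in which transcription depends on T7 RNA polymerase supplied by the expression host.

The insert is a 537 bp segment of the gene PF11_0239, which encodes calcium-dependent protein kinase 6 (CDPK6). It covers only the C-terminal domain, amino acid residues 1439–1617, so it is a defined domain construct rather than the full open reading frame, as the catalogue entry itself cautions. The fragment was introduced by ligation-independent cloning, although the cloning-method field nominally lists restriction enzyme. It sits in frame behind a backbone-encoded N-terminal His tag followed by a TEV protease recognition site. This arrangement allows the recombinant domain to be captured by immobilised metal affinity chromatography and the tag then to be cleaved off with TEV protease. The construct is linked to a deposited crystal structure (PDB entry 3MSE), and its main use is recombinant production of this CDPK6 domain for crystallography or related biochemical and biophysical studies. No annotated feature table was supplied, so other backbone elements cannot be described from the record.
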