Addgene plasmid #28111: PP-CDPK6 (3MSE)
Purpose: Bacterial expression for structure determination; may not be full ORF
Depositing lab: Cheryl Arrowsmith. Depositing organization: University of Toronto.
Backbone
  Vector backbone: pET15-MHL (Addgene plasmid 26092)
  Backbone manufacturer: SGC
  Backbone size w/o insert (bp): 7737
  Vector type: Bacterial Expression
Growth in bacteria
  Bacterial resistance: Ampicillin, 100 μg/mL
  Growth temperature: 37°C
  Growth strain: DH5alpha
  Copy number: Low Copy
Gene/Insert
  Gene/Insert name: PF11_0239:MAC03B-G02:C205882 (alt names: PDB: 3MSE; PF11_0239; CDPK6 (PF11_0239), C-terminal domain)
  Species: Plasmodium falciparum
  Insert size (bp): 537
  Mutation: C-TERMINAL DOMAIN amino acid residues 1439-1617
  Tag / fusion protein: His tag with TEV site (N terminal on backbone)
  Cloning method: Restriction Enzyme; 5′ cloning site Ligation-independent cloning (unknown if destroyed); 3′ cloning site Ligation-independent cloning (unknown if destroyed)
  Sequencing primers: 5′ T7; 3′ T7-term
Terms and licenses: Academic/Nonprofit Terms; Industry Terms: Not Available to Industry
Depositor comments: PDB: 3MSE. http://www.thesgc.org/structures/3MSE/
How to cite: PP-CDPK6 (3MSE) was a gift from Cheryl Arrowsmith (Addgene plasmid # 28111 ; http://n2t.net/addgene:28111 ; RRID:Addgene_28111)
